>Addgene plasmid #64602 | Kras (G12V)-pcw107 | addgene full sequence | sequence record 314157 | Addgene NGS Result
TTGCGCCTTTTCCAAGGCAGCCCTGGGTTTGCGCAGGGACGCGGCTGCTCTGGGCGTGGTTCCGGGAAAC
GCAGCGGCGCCGACCCTGGGTCTCGCACATTCTTCACGTCCGTTCGCAGCGTCACCCGGATCTTCGCCGC
TACCCTTGTGGGCCCCCCGGCGACGCTTCCTGCTCCGCCCCTAAGTCGGGAAGGTTCCTTGCGGTTCGCG
GCGTGCCGGACGTGACAAACGGAAGCCGCACGTCTCACTAGTACCCTCGCAGACGGACAGCGCCAGGGAG
CAATGGCAGCGCGCCGACCGCGATGGGCTGTGGCCAATAGCGGCTGCTCAGCAGGGCGCGCCGAGAGCAG
CGGCCGGGAAGGGGCGGTGCGGGAGGCGGGGTGTGGGGCGGTAGTGTGGGCCCTGTTCCTGCCCGCGCGG
TGTTCCGCATTCTGCAAGCCTCCGGAGCGCACGTCGGCAGTCGGCTCCCTCGTTGACCGAATCACCGACC
TCTCTCCCCAGGGGCTAGCATCGATGGATCAACAAGTTTGTACAAAAAAGTTGGCACGTGCGGCGGCGGC
ACCATGACTGAATATAAACTTGTGGTAGTTGGAGCTGTTGGCGTAGGCAAGAGTGCCTTGACGATACAGC
TAATTCAGAATCATTTTGTGGACGAATATGATCCAACAATAGAGGATTCCTACAGGAAGCAAGTAGTAAT
TGATGGAGAAACCTGTCTCTTGGATATTCTCGACACAGCAGGTCAAGAGGAGTACAGTGCAATGAGGGAC
CAGTACATGAGGACTGGGGAGGGCTTTCTTTGTGTATTTGCCATAAATAATACTAAATCATTTGAAGATA
TTCACCATTATAGAGAACAAATTAAAAGAGTTAAGGACTCTGAAGATGTACCTATGGTCCTAGTAGGAAA
TAAATGTGATTTGCCTTCCAGAACAGTAGACACAAAACAGGCTCAGGACTTAGCAAGAAGTTATGGAATT
CCTTTTATTGAAACATCAGCAAAGACAAGACAGGGTGTTGATGATGCCTTCTATACATTAGTTCGAGAAA
TTCGAAAACATAAAGAAAAGATGAGCAAAGATGGTAAAAAGAAGAAAAAGAAGTCAAAGACAAAGTGTGT
AATTATGTAATTGCCAACTTTCTTGTACAAAGTGGTTACCGGTTAGTAATGAACGCGTTAAGTCGACAAT
CAACCTCTGGATTACAAAATTTGTGAAAGATTGACTGGTATTCTTAACTATGTTGCTCCTTTTACGCTAT
GTGGATACGCTGCTTTAATGCCTTTGTATCATGCTATTGCTTCCCGTATGGCTTTCATTTTCTCCTCCTT
GTATAAATCCTGGTTGCTGTCTCTTTATGAGGAGTTGTGGCCCGTTGTCAGGCAACGTGGCGTGGTGTGC
ACTGTGTTTGCTGACGCAACCCCCACTGGTTGGGGCATTGCCACCACCTGTCAGCTCCTTTCCGGGACTT
TCGCTTTCCCCCTCCCTATTGCCACGGCGGAACTCATCGCCGCCTGCCTTGCCCGCTGCTGGACAGGGGC
TCGGCTGTTGGGCACTGACAATTCCGTGGTGTTGTCGGGGAAATCATCGTCCTTTCCTTGGCTGCTCGCC
TGTGTTGCCACCTGGATTCTGCGCGGGACGTCCTTCTGCTACGTCCCTTCGGCCCTCAATCCAGCGGACC
TTCCTTCCCGCGGCCTGCTGCCGGCTCTGCGGCCTCTTCCGCGTCTTCGCCTTCGCCCTCAGACGAGTCG
GATCTCCCTTTGGGCCGCCTCCCCGCGTCGACTTTAAGACCAATGACTTACAAGGCAGCTGTAGATCTTA
GCCACTTTTTAAAAGAAAAGGGGGGACTGGAAGGGCTAATTCACTCCCAACGAAGACAAGATCTGCTTTT
TGCTTGTACTGGGTCTCTCTGGTTAGACCAGATCTGAGCCTGGGAGCTCTCTGGCTAACTAGGGAACCCA
CTGCTTAAGCCTCAATAAAGCTTGCCTTGAGTGCTTCAAGTAGTGTGTGCCCGTCTGTTGTGTGACTCTG
GTAACTAGAGATCCCTCAGACCCTTTTAGTCAGTGTGGAAAATCTCTAGCAGTACGTATAGTAGTTCATG
TCATCTTATTATTCAGTATTTATAACTTGCAAAGAAATGAATATCAGAGAGTGAGAGGAACTTGTTTATT
GCAGCTTATAATGGTTACAAATAAAGCAATAGCATCACAAATTTCACAAATAAAGCATTTTTTTCACTGC
ATTCTAGTTGTGGTTTGTCCAAACTCATCAATGTATCTTATCATGTCTGGCTCTAGCTATCCCGCCCCTA
ACTCCGCCCATCCCGCCCCTAACTCCGCCCAGTTCCGCCCATTCTCCGCCCCATGGCTGACTAATTTTTT
TTATTTATGCAGAGGCCGAGGCCGCCTCGGCCTCTGAGCTATTCCAGAAGTAGTGAGGAGGCTTTTTTGG
AGGCCTAGGGACGTACCCAATTCGCCCTATAGTGAGTCGTATTACGCGCGCTCACTGGCCGTCGTTTTAC
AACGTCGTGACTGGGAAAACCCTGGCGTTACCCAACTTAATCGCCTTGCAGCACATCCCCCTTTCGCCAG
CTGGCGTAATAGCGAAGAGGCCCGCACCGATCGCCCTTCCCAACAGTTGCGCAGCCTGAATGGCGAATGG
G
[124 nt withheld, positions 2662-2785]
C
[91 nt withheld, positions 2787-2877]
A
[49 nt withheld, positions 2879-2927]
CCTTTGACGTTGGAGTCCACGTTCTTT
[37 nt withheld, positions 2955-2991]
ACCCTATCTCGGTCTATTCTTTTGATTTATAAGGGATTTTGCCGATTTCGGCCTATTGGTTAAAAAATGA
GCTGATTTAACAAAAATTTAACGCGAATTTTAACAAAATATTAACGCTTACAATTTAGGTGGCACTTTTC
GGGGAAATGTGCGCGGAACCCCTATTTGTTTATTTTTCTAAATACATTCAAATATGTATCCGCTCATGAG
ACAATAACCCTGATAAATGCTTCAATAATATTGAAAAAGGAAGAGTATGAGTATTCAACATTTCCGTGTC
GCCCTTATTCCCTTTTTTGCGGCATTTTGCCTTCCTGTTTTTGCTCACCCAGAAACGCTGGTGAAAGTAA
AAGATGCTGAAGATCAGTTGGGTGCACGAGTGGGTTACATCGAACTGGATCTCAACAGCGGTAAGATCCT
TGAGAGTTTTCGCCCCGAAGAACGTTTTCCAATGATGAGCACTTTTAAAGTTCTGCTATGTGGCGCGGTA
TTATCCCGTATTGACGCCGGGCAAGAGCAACTCGGTCGCCGCATACACTATTCTCAGAATGACTTGGTTG
AGTACTCACCAGTCACAGAAAAGCATCTTACGGATGGCATGACAGTAAGAGAATTATGCAGTGCTGCCAT
AACCATGAGTGATAACACTGCGGCCAACTTACTTCTGACAACGATCGGAGGACCGAAGGAGCTAACCGCT
TTTTTGCACAACATGGGGGATCATGTAACTCGCCTTGATCGTTGGGAACCGGAGCTGAATGAAGCCATAC
CAAACGACGAGCGTGACACCACGATGCCTGTAGCAATGGCAACAACGTTGCGCAAACTATTAACTGGCGA
ACTACTTACTCTAGCTTCCCGGCAACAATTAATAGACTGGATGGAGGCGGATAAAGTTGCAGGACCACTT
CTGCGCTCGGCCCTTCCGGCTGGCTGGTTTATTGCTGATAAATCTGGAGCCGGTGAGCGTGGGTCTCGCG
GTATCATTGCAGCACTGGGGCCAGATGGTAAGCCCTCCCGTATCGTAGTTATCTACACGACGGGGAGTCA
GGCAACTATGGATGAACGAAATAGACAGATCGCTGAGATAGGTGCCTCACTGATTAAGCATTGGTAACTG
TCAGACCAAGTTTACTCATATATACTTTAGATTGATTTAAAACTTCATTTTTAATTTAAAAGGATCTAGG
TGAAGATCCTTTTTGATAATCTCATGACCAAAATCCCTTAACGTGAGTTTTCGTTCCACTGAGCGTCAGA
CCCCGTAGAAAAGATCAAAGGATCTTCTTGAGATCCTTTTTTTCTGCGCGTAATCTGCTGCTTGCAAACA
AAAAAACCACCGCTACCAGCGGTGGTTTGTTTGCCGGATCAAGAGCTACCAACTCTTTTTCCGAAGGTAA
CTGGCTTCAGCAGAGCGCAGATACCAAATACTGTTCTTCTAGTGTAGCCGTAGTTAGGCCACCACTTCAA
GAACTCTGTAGCACCGCCTACATACCTCGCTCTGCTAATCCTGTTACCAGTGGCTGCTGCCAGTGGCGAT
AAGTCGTGTCTTACCGGGTTGGACTCAAGACGATAGTTACCGGATAAGGCGCAGCGGTCGGGCTGAACGG
GGGGTTCGTGCACACAGCCCAGCTTGGAGCGAACGACCTACACCGAACTGAGATACCTACAGCGTGAGCT
ATGAGAAAGCGCCACGCTTCCCGAAGGGAGAAAGGCGGACAGGTATCCGGTAAGCGGCAGGGTCGGAACA
GGAGAGCGCACGAGGGAGCTTCCAGGGGGAAACGCCTGGTATCTTTATAGTCCTGTCGGGTTTCGCCACC
TCTGACTTGAGCGTCGATTTTTGTGATGCTCGTCAGGGGGGCGGAGCCTATGGAAAAACGCCAGCAACGC
GGCCTTTTTACGGTTCCTGGCCTTTTGCTGGCCTTTTGCTCACATGTTCTTTCCTGCGTTATCCCCTGAT
TCTGTGGATAACCGTATTACCGCCTTTGAGTGAGCTGATACCGCTCGCCGCAGCCGAACGACCGAGCGCA
GCGAGTCAGTGAGCGAGGAAGCGGAAGAGCGCCCAATACGCAAACCGCCTCTCCCCGCGCGTTGGCCGAT
TCATTAATGCAGCTGGCACGACAGGTTTCCCGACTGGAAAGCGGGCAGTGAGCGCAACGCAATTAATGTG
AGTTAGCTCACTCATTAGGCACCCCAGGCTTTACACTTTATGCTTCCGGCTCGTATGTTGTGTGGAATTG
TGAGCGGATAACAATTTCACACAGGAAACAGCTATGACCATGATTACGCCAAGCGCGCAATTAACCCTCA
CTAAAGGGAACAAAAGCTGGAGCTGCAAGCTTAATGTAGTCTTATGCAATACTCTTGTAGTCTTGCAACA
TGGTAACGATGAGTTAGCAACATGCCTTACAAGGAGAGAAAAAGCACCGTGCATGCCGATTGGTGGAAGT
AAGGTGGTACGATCGTGCCTTATTAGGAAGGCAACAGACGGGTCTGACATGGATTGGACGAACCACTGAA
TTGCCGCATTGCAGAGATATTGTATTTAAGTGCCTAGCTCGATACATAAACGGGTCTCTCTGGTTAGACC
AGATCTGAGCCTGGGAGCTCTCTGGCTAACTAGGGAACCCACTGCTTAAGCCTCAATAAAGCTTGCCTTG
AGTGCTTCAAGTAGTGTGTGCCCGTCTGTTGTGTGACTCTGGTAACTAGAGATCCCTCAGACCCTTTTAG
TCAGTGTGGAAAATCTCTAGCAGTGGCGCCCGAACAGGGACTTGAAAGCGAAAGGGAAACCAGAGGAGCT
CTCTCGACGCAGGACTCGGCTTGCTGAAGCGCGCACGGCAAGAGGCGAGGGGCGGCGACTGGTGAGTACG
CCAAAAATTTTGACTAGCGGAGGCTAGAAGGAGAGAGATGGGTGCGAGAGCGTCAGTATTAAGCGGGGGA
GAATTAGATCGCGATGGGAAAAAATTCGGTTAAGGCCAGGGGGAAAGAAAAAATATAAATTAAAACATAT
AGTATGGGCAAGCAGGGAGCTAGAACGATTCGCAGTTAATCCTGGCCTGTTAGAAACATCAGAAGGCTGT
AGACAAATACTGGGACAGCTACAACCATCCCTTCAGACAGGATCAGAAGAACTTAGATCATTATATAATA
CAGTAGCAACCCTCTATTGTGTGCATCAAAGGATAGAGATAAAAGACACCAAGGAAGCTTTAGACAAGAT
AGAGGAAGAGCAAAACAAAAGTAAGACCACCGCACAGCAAGCGGCCGCTGATCTTCAGACCTGGAGGAGG
AGATATGAGGGACAATTGGAGAAGTGAATTATATAAATATAAAGTAGTAAAAATTGAACCATTAGGAGTA
GCACCCACCAAGGCAAAGAGAAGAGTGGTGCAGAGAGAAAAAAGAGCAGTGGGAATAGGAGCTTTGTTCC
TTGGGTTCTTGGGAGCAGCAGGAAGCACTATGGGCGCAGCGTCAATGACGCTGACGGTACAGGCCAGACA
ATTATTGTCTGGTATAGTGCAGCAGCAGAACAATTTGCTGAGGGCTATTGAGGCGCAACAGCATCTGTTG
CAACTCACAGTCTGGGGCATCAAGCAGCTCCAGGCAAGAATCCTGGCTGTGGAAAGATACCTAAAGGATC
AACAGCTCCTGGGGATTTGGGGTTGCTCTGGAAAACTCATTTGCACCACTGCTGTGCCTTGGAATGCTAG
TTGGAGTAATAAATCTCTGGAACAGATTTGGAATCACACGACCTGGATGGAGTGGGACAGAGAAATTAAC
AATTACACAAGCTTAATACACTCCTTAATTGAAGAATCGCAAAACCAGCAAGAAAAGAATGAACAAGAAT
TATTGGAATTAGATAAATGGGCAAGTTTGTGGAATTGGTTTAACATAACAAATTGGCTGTGGTATATAAA
ATTATTCATAATGATAGTAGGAGGCTTGGTAGGTTTAAGAATAGTTTTTGCTGTACTTTCTATAGTGAAT
AGAGTTAGGCAGGGATATTCACCATTATCGTTTCAGACCCACCTCCCAACCCCGAGGGGACCCATGCATT
GCATCTCAATTAGTCAGCAACCAGGTGTGGAAAGTCCCCAGGCTCCCCAGCAGGCAGAAGTATGCAAAGC
ATGCGTCTCAATTAGTCAGCAACCATAGTCCCGCCCCTAACTCCGCCCATCCCGCCCCTAACTCCGCCCA
GTTCCGCCCATTCTCCGCCCCATGGCTGACTAATTTTTTTTATTTATGCAGAGGCCGAGGCCGCCTCGGC
CTCTGAGCTATTCCAGAAGTAGTGAGGAGGCTTTTTTGGAGGCCTAGGCTTTTGCAAAAAGCTTTCTAGA
GGTACCACCGGAGCTTACCATGACCGAGTACAAGCCCACGGTGCGCCTCGCCACCCGCGACGACGTCCCC
AGGGCCGTACGCACCCTCGCCGCCGCGTTCGCCGACTACCCCGCCACGCGCCACACCGTCGATCCGGACC
GCCACATCGAGCGGGTCACCGAGCTGCAAGAACTCTTCCTCACGCGCGTCGGGCTCGACATCGGCAAGGT
GTGGGTCGCGGACGACGGCGCCGCCGTGGCGGTCTGGACCACGCCGGAGAGCGTCGAAGCGGGGGCGGTG
TTCGCCGAGATCGGCCCGCGCATGGCCGAGTTGAGCGGTTCCCGGCTGGCCGCGCAGCAACAGATGGAAG
GCCTCCTGGCGCCGCACCGGCCCAAGGAGCCCGCGTGGTTCCTGGCCACCGTCGGCGTCTCGCCCGACCA
CCAGGGCAAGGGTCTGGGCAGCGCCGTCGTGCTCCCCGGAGTGGAGGCGGCCGAGCGCGCCGGGGTGCCC
GCCTTCCTGGAGACCTCCGCGCCCCGCAACCTCCCCTTCTACGAGCGGCTCGGCTTCACCGTCACCGCCG
ACGTCGAGGTGCCCGAAGGACCGCGCACCTGGTGCATGACCCGCAAGCCCGGTGCCAGTTAACGAATTCT
AGATCTTGAGACAAATGGCAGTATTCATCCACAATTTTAAAAGAAAAGGGGGGATTGGGGGGTACAGTGC
AGGGGAAAGAATAGTAGACATAATAGCAACAGACATACAAACTAAAGAATTACAAAAACAAATTACAAAA
ATTCAAAATTTTCGGGTTTATTACAGGGACAGCAGAGATCCACTTTGGCGCCGGCTCGAGGCCTGCAGG
Features (pLannotate 1.2.2; 31 found; start..end, strand, type, name):
      1..501     +  promoter       hPGK promoter: human phosphoglycerate kinase 1 promoter
    523..540     +  protein_bind   attB1 (fragment): mutant version of attB; core recombination site for the Gateway® BP reaction BP Clonase™
    564..1130    +  CDS            K-Ras (G12V): human oncoprotein generated by the G12V mutation in the small GTPase K-Ras
   1138..1155    -  protein_bind   attB2 (fragment): mutant version of attB; core recombination site for the Gateway® BP reaction BP Clonase™
   1188..1776    +  misc_feature   WPRE: woodchuck hepatitis virus posttranscriptional regulatory element
   1827..1846    +  misc_feature   cPPT/CTS (fragment): central polypurine tract and central termination sequence of HIV-1
   1848..2081    +  LTR            3' LTR (ΔU3): self-inactivating 3' long terminal repeat (LTR) from HIV-1
   2159..2280    +  polyA_signal   SV40 poly(A) signal: SV40 polyadenylation signal
   2320..2455    +  rep_origin     SV40 ori: SV40 origin of replication
   2476..2494    -  promoter       T7 promoter: promoter for bacteriophage T7 RNA polymerase
   2502..2657    +  CDS            lacZα (fragment): LacZα fragment of β-galactosidase; lacZ fragment
   2662..3090    +  rep_origin     f1 ori (sequence partly withheld): f1 bacteriophage origin of replication; arrow indicates direction of (+) strand synthesis
   3143..3247    +  promoter       AmpR promoter: bla
   3248..4108    +  CDS            AmpR: β-lactamase; bla; confers resistance to ampicillin, carbenicillin, and related antibiotics
   4279..4867    +  rep_origin     ori: high-copy-number ColE1/pMB1/pBR322/pUC origin of replication
   5050..5142    +  CDS            lacI (fragment): lac repressor; lacI; The lac repressor binds to the lac operator to inhibit transcription in E. coli. This inhibition can be relieved by adding lactose or isopropyl-β-D-thiogalactopyranoside (IPTG).
   5155..5176    +  protein_bind   CAP binding site: CAP binding activates transcription in the presence of cAMP. E. coli catabolite activator protein
   5191..5221    +  promoter       lac promoter: promoter for the E. coli lac operon
   5229..5245    +  protein_bind   lac operator: The lac repressor binds to the lac operator to inhibit transcription in E. coli. This inhibition can be relieved by adding lactose or isopropyl-β-D-thiogalactopyranoside (IPTG). lac repressor encoded by lacI
   5290..5308    +  promoter       T3 promoter: promoter for bacteriophage T3 RNA polymerase
   5336..5562    +  promoter       RSV promoter: Rous sarcoma virus enhancer/promoter
   5563..5743    +  LTR            5' LTR (truncated): truncated 5' long terminal repeat (LTR) from HIV-1
   5790..5915    +  misc_feature   HIV-1 Ψ: packaging signal of human immunodeficiency virus type 1
   5899..6262    +  CDS            HIV-1 gag (fragment): gag protein from human immunodeficiency virus 1; gag
   6408..6641    +  misc_feature   RRE: The Rev response element (RRE) of HIV-1 allows for Rev-dependent mRNA export from the nucleus to the cytoplasm.
   7018..7044    +  CDS            Rev (fragment): human immunodeficiency virus 1 (HIV-1) Rev protein; rev; enhances nuclear export of unspliced and incompletely spliced viral mRNAs
   7051..7074    +  promoter       SV40 promoter (fragment): SV40 early promoter
   7075..7146    +  promoter       SV40 promoter (fragment): SV40 enhancer and early promoter
   7170..7305    +  rep_origin     SV40 ori: SV40 origin of replication
   7351..7947    +  CDS            PuroR (fragment): puromycin N-acetyltransferase; pac from Streptomyces; confers resistance to puromycin
   7996..8113    +  misc_feature   cPPT/CTS: central polypurine tract and central termination sequence of HIV-1
