[The description below was written by a language model from this plasmid's Addgene catalogue record and pLannotate feature annotations shown in this document.]
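Description:
Kras (G12V)-pcw107 is a third-generation-style, self-inactivating HIV-1 lentiviral expression plasmid carrying the human KRAS coding sequence with the oncogenic G12V substitution, which yields a constitutively active form of the small GTPase. The 567 bp insert was introduced into the pcw107 (V5) backbone by Gateway recombination and is flanked by attB1 and attB2 remnants. It is driven by the human PGK promoter, a moderate-strength constitutive promoter consistent with the stated aim of expressing the insert at near-physiological levels after viral transduction. A WPRE downstream of the insert enhances transcript stability and expression. The depositor notes a short four-nucleotide barcode 17 nt upstream of the coding start. The working name ends in "STOP", which may mean the insert keeps its own stop codon so that the backbone's V5 tag is not fused, but the record does not say so; no V5 feature is annotated.

The viral genome is transcribed from an RSV promoter fused to a truncated 5' LTR, followed by the Ψ packaging signal, a gag fragment, the RRE for Rev-dependent export, an SV40 promoter-driven puromycin resistance cassette for selecting transduced mammalian cells, a cPPT/CTS, the PGK-KRAS-WPRE unit and a ΔU3 3' LTR. Packaging functions must be supplied in trans. In bacteria the plasmid is maintained by a high-copy ColE1/pUC origin with ampicillin resistance, and an f1 origin is also present. The sequenced record is 8,170 nt, shorter than the listed backbone size, as expected when a Gateway cassette is replaced by a small insert. It was deposited with a study that systematically identified signaling pathways able to confer anticancer drug resistance.
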