Addgene plasmid #64602: Kras (G12V)-pcw107
Purpose: when used to produce lentivirus, express physiological levels of insert
Depositing lab: David Sabatini & Kris Wood. Depositing organization: Whitehead Institute for Biomedical Research. Publication: Systematic identification of signaling pathways with potential to confer anticancer drug resistance. Martz CA, Ottina KA, Singleton KR, Jasper JS, Wardell SE, Peraza-Penton A, Anderson GR, Winter PS, Wang T, Alley HM, Kwong LN, Cooper ZA, Tetzlaff M, Chen PL, Rathmell JC, Flaherty KT, Wargo JA, McDonnell DP, Sabatini DM, Wood KC. Sci Signal. 2014 Dec 23;7(357):ra121. doi: 10.1126/scisignal.aaa1877. PubMed 25538079.
Backbone
  Vector backbone: pcw107 (V5)
  Backbone manufacturer: John Doench/Kathleen Ottina
  Backbone size w/o insert (bp): 9240
  Vector type: Lentiviral
  Selectable markers: Puromycin
Growth in bacteria
  Bacterial resistance: Ampicillin, 100 μg/mL
  Growth temperature: 37°C
  Growth strain: Stbl3
  Copy number: Unknown
Gene/Insert
  Gene/Insert name: KRAS (alt name: NM_004985.3)
  Species: H. sapiens (human)
  Insert size (bp): 567
  Mutation: G12V
  Entrez Gene: KRAS (a.k.a. 'C-K-RAS, C-K-RAS, CFC2, K-RAS2A, K-RAS2B, K-RAS4A, K-RAS4B, K-Ras, K-Ras 2, KI-RAS, KRAS1, KRAS2, NS, NS3, OES, RALD, RASK2, c-Ki-ras, c-Ki-ras2)
  Promoter: PGK
  Cloning method: Gateway Cloning
  Sequencing primers: 5′ hPGK-F; 3′ WPRE-R
Terms and licenses: Academic/Nonprofit Terms; Industry Terms: Not Available to Industry
Depositor comments: ACGT (N-term barcode, 17 nt upstream of CDS start). Working name: CTK-A1-STOP
How to cite: Kras (G12V)-pcw107 was a gift from David Sabatini & Kris Wood (Addgene plasmid # 64602 ; http://n2t.net/addgene:64602 ; RRID:Addgene_64602)
